Addgene plasmid #221571: POC1346
Purpose: Plasmid containing the Insert 4 to be assembled in POC1355
Depositing lab: Christopher A. O'Callaghan. Depositing organization: University of Oxford. Publication: UniClo: scarless hierarchical DNA assembly without sequence constraint. Flores-Fernandez CN, Lin D, Robins K, O'Callaghan CA. Nucleic Acids Res. 2025 Jun 20;53(12):gkaf548. doi: 10.1093/nar/gkaf548. PubMed 40548934.
Backbone
  Vector backbone: pICH47732
  Backbone manufacturer: Self-made
  Backbone size w/o insert (bp): 4291
  Total vector size (bp): 4585
  Vector type: Synthetic Biology
Growth in bacteria
  Bacterial resistance: Kanamycin, 50 μg/mL
  Growth temperature: 37°C
  Growth strain: DH5alpha
  Copy number: High Copy
Gene/Insert
  Gene/Insert name: DNA fragment flanked by BsaI sites
  Insert size (bp): 294
Terms and licenses: Academic/Nonprofit Terms; Industry Terms: Not Available to Industry
Depositor comments: The DH10B strain should be used for expression of this plasmid.
How to cite: POC1346 was a gift from Christopher A. O'Callaghan (Addgene plasmid # 221571 ; http://n2t.net/addgene:221571 ; RRID:Addgene_221571)
