[The description below was written by a language model from this plasmid's Addgene catalogue record and pLannotate feature annotations shown in this document.]
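Description:
POC1346 is a synthetic-biology donor plasmid of 4,585 bp built on a self-made derivative of pICH47732, a Golden Gate/MoClo-style binary acceptor backbone. It carries a 294 bp DNA fragment flanked by BsaI sites, described in the record as "Insert 4" for assembly into the construct POC1355. BsaI is a Type IIS enzyme that cuts outside its recognition sequence, so digestion releases the fragment with defined overhangs for ordered ligation alongside other parts. This fits the plasmid's role in the UniClo scheme for scarless hierarchical DNA assembly. The record does not state what the fragment encodes or contributes to the final assembly, and the annotation detects no recognisable feature within it.

The annotated features all belong to the backbone. A high-copy ColE1/pUC-type origin supports propagation in E. coli. The incP oriV and its initiator gene trfA provide broad-host-range replication of the kind used to maintain binary vectors in Agrobacterium. Selection is by kanamycin, through an aphA-3 aminoglycoside phosphotransferase gene driven by the bla (AmpR) promoter. Nopaline C58 left and right T-DNA border repeats are retained from the parental binary vector. They lie close to either side of the sequence coordinate origin, and this short unannotated interval is presumably where the insert sits, although the table does not mark it. A very short TetR fragment is also detected and is most likely a backbone remnant with no function. There is no promoter, reporter or tag associated with the insert, so the plasmid serves as a storage and donor vector for one assembly part rather than as an expression construct, although a depositor comment does refer to using the DH10B strain for "expression".
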