Features (pLannotate 1.2.2; 8 found; start..end, strand, type, name):
    357..381     +  misc_feature   RB T-DNA repeat: right border repeat from nopaline C58 T-DNA
    493..513     -  CDS            TetR (fragment): tetracycline resistance regulatory protein; tetR
    540..1685    -  CDS            trfA: TRFA_ECOLX - Experimental evidence at protein level: Swiss-Prot protein existence level 1. Also involved in plasmid copy number control, promoting intermolecular coupling of protein bound iterons at oriV, which inhibits replication initiation. From Escherichia coli.
   2021..2609    -  rep_origin     ori: high-copy-number ColE1/pMB1/pBR322/pUC origin of replication
   2780..3574    -  CDS            KanR: aminoglycoside phosphotransferase; aphA-3; confers resistance to kanamycin
   3575..3679    -  promoter       AmpR promoter: bla
   3766..4397    -  rep_origin     oriV: incP origin of replication
   4489..4513    +  misc_feature   LB T-DNA repeat: left border repeat from nopaline C58 T-DNA
>Addgene plasmid #221571 | POC1346 | addgene full sequence | sequence record 465757 | Addgene NGS Result
CACTCTGTGACTTGGTCTCATTACGTACTGTATTCGACCCATTCGGTGATGTCATATGGCGTGGTGCCCA
GACGACGCTAGACCGTAGACTATGGTCATTGTGGGAAGGAATCGCGACTTGCGGTTCTCACGGTTGAGAG
TGGACCGGCCGAGCTGACATTCTAACGAGTCGTTGCCACTTCTTTGCTTATTACTTCATAAACTCCAAAT
TCGGCATGATCGGAGTCGGCGAGCAGTCAGTACCGGGGCGATGTGGGTTAAGGACGCCAAGTTTTCCATG
CAGAACACGTGGCGGTCATGACGTCGATCGGGTACAGATGAGACCAAGTCACGAAGTGGTTTAAACTATC
AGTGTTTGACAGGATATATTGGCGGGTAAACCTAAGAGAAAAGAGCGTTTATTAGAATAATCGGATATTT
AAAAGGGCGTGAAAAGGTTTATCCGTTCGTCCATTTGTATGTGCATGCCAACCACAGGGTTCCCCAGATC
AGGCGCTGGCTGCTGAACCCCCAGCCGGAACTGACCCCACAAGGCCCTAGCGTTTGCAATGCACCAGGTC
ATCATTGACCCAGGCGTGTTCCACCAGGCCGCTGCCTCGCAACTCTTCGCAGGCTTCGCCGACCTGCTCG
CGCCACTTCTTCACGCGGGTGGAATCCGATCCGCACATGAGGCGGAAGGTTTCCAGCTTGAGCGGGTACG
GCTCCCGGTGCGAGCTGAAATAGTCGAACATCCGTCGGGCCGTCGGCGACAGCTTGCGGTACTTCTCCCA
TATGAATTTCGTGTAGTGGTCGCCAGCAAACAGCACGACGATTTCCTCGTCGATCAGGACCTGGCAACGG
GACGTTTTCTTGCCACGGTCCAGGACGCGGAAGCGGTGCAGCAGCGACACCGATTCCAGGTGCCCAACGC
GGTCGGACGTGAAGCCCATCGCCGTCGCCTGTAGGCGCGACAGGCATTCCTCGGCCTTCGTGTAATACCG
GCCATTGATCGACCAGCCCAGGTCCTGGCAAAGCTCGTAGAACGTGAAGGTGATCGGCTCGCCGATAGGG
GTGCGCTTCGCGTACTCCAACACCTGCTGCCACACCAGTTCGTCATCGTCGGCCCGCAGCTCGACGCCGG
TGTAGGTGATCTTCACGTCCTTGTTGACGTGGAAAATGACCTTGTTTTGCAGCGCCTCGCGCGGGATTTT
CTTGTTGCGCGTGGTGAACAGGGCAGAGCGGGCCGTGTCGTTTGGCATCGCTCGCATCGTGTCCGGCCAC
GGCGCAATATCGAACAAGGAAAGCTGCATTTCCTTGATCTGCTGCTTCGTGTGTTTCAGCAACGCGGCCT
GCTTGGCCTCGCTGACCTGTTTTGCCAGGTCCTCGCCGGCGGTTTTTCGCTTCTTGGTCGTCATAGTTCC
TCGCGTGTCGATGGTCATCGACTTCGCCAAACCTGCCGCCTCCTGTTCAAGACGACGCGAACGCTCCACG
GCGGCCGATGGCGCGGGCAGGGCAGGGGGAGCCAGTTGCACGCTGTCGCGCTCGATCTTGGCCGTAGCTT
GCTGGACCATCGAGCCGACGGACTGGAAGGTTTCGCGGGGCGCACGCATGACGGTGCGGCTTGCGATGGT
TTCGGCATCCTCGGCGGAAAACCCCGCGTCGATCAGTTCTTGCCTGTATGCCTTCCGGTCAAACGTCCGA
TTCATTCACCCTCCTTGCGGGATTGCCCCGACTCACGCCGGGGCAATGTGCCCTTATTCCTGATTTGACC
CGCCTGGTGCCTTGGTGTCCAGATAATCCACCTTATCGGCAATGAAGTCGGTCCCGTAGACCGTCTGGCC
GTCCTTCTCGTACTTGGTATTCCGAATCTTGCCCTGCACGAATACCAGCGACCCCTTGCCCAAATACTTG
CCGTGGGCCTCGGCCTGAGAGCCAAAACACTTGATGCGGAAGAAGTCGGTGCGCTCCTGCTTGTCGCCGG
CATCGTTGCGCCACATCTAGGATCTGCCAGGAACCGTAAAAAGGCCGCGTTGCTGGCGTTTTTCCATAGG
CTCCGCCCCCCTGACGAGCATCACAAAAATCGACGCTCAAGTCAGAGGTGGCGAAACCCGACAGGACTAT
AAAGATACCAGGCGTTTCCCCCTGGAAGCTCCCTCGTGCGCTCTCCTGTTCCGACCCTGCCGCTTACCGG
ATACCTGTCCGCCTTTCTCCCTTCGGGAAGCGTGGCGCTTTCTCATAGCTCACGCTGTAGGTATCTCAGT
TCGGTGTAGGTCGTTCGCTCCAAGCTGGGCTGTGTGCACGAACCCCCCGTTCAGCCCGACCGCTGCGCCT
TATCCGGTAACTATCGTCTTGAGTCCAACCCGGTAAGACACGACTTATCGCCACTGGCAGCAGCCACTGG
TAACAGGATTAGCAGAGCGAGGTATGTAGGCGGTGCTACAGAGTTCTTGAAGTGGTGGCCTAACTACGGC
TACACTAGAAGAACAGTATTTGGTATCTGCGCTCTGCTGAAGCCAGTTACCTTCGGAAAAAGAGTTGGTA
GCTCTTGATCCGGCAAACAAACCACCGCTGGTAGCGGTGGTTTTTTTGTTTGCAAGCAGCAGATTACGCG
CAGAAAAAAAGGATCTCAAGAAGATCCTTTGATCTTTTCTACGGGGTCTGACGCTCAGTGGAACGAAAAC
TCACGTTAAGGGATTTTGGTCATGAGATTATCAAAAAGGATCTTCACCTAGATCCTTTTAAATTAAAAAT
GAAGTTTTAAATCAATCTAAAGTATATATGAGTAAACTTGGTCTGACAGCTAAAACAATTCATCCAGTAA
AATATAATATTTTATTTTCTCCCAATCAGGCTTGATCCCCAGTAAGTCAAAAAATAGCTCGACATACTGT
TCTTCCCCGATATCCTCCCTGAGCGACCGGACGCAGAAGGCAATGTCATACCACTTGTCCGCCCTGCCGC
TTCTCCCAAGATCAATAAAGCCACTTACTTTGCCATCTTTCACAAAGATGTTGCTGTCTCCCAGGTCGCC
GTGGGAAAAGACAAGTTCCTCTTCGGGCTTTTCCGTCTTTAAAAAATCATACAGCTCGCGCGGATCTTTA
AATGGAGTGTCCTCTTCCCAGTTTTCGCAATCCACATCGGCCAGATCGTTATTCAGTAAGTAATCCAATT
CGGCTAAGCGGCTGTCTAAGCTATTCGTATAGGGACAATCCGATATGTCGATGGAGTGAAAGAGCCTGAT
GCACTCCGCATACAGCTCGATAATCTTTTCAGGGCTTTGTTCATCTTCATACTCTTCCGAGCAAAGGACG
CCATCGGCCTCACTCATGAGCAGATTGCTCCAGCCATCATGCCGTTCAAAGTGCAGGACCTTTGGAACAG
GCAGCTTTCCTTCCAGCCATAGCATCATGTCCTTTTCCCGTTCCACATCATAGGTGGTCCCTTTATACCG
GCTGTCCGTCATTTTTAAATATAGGTTTTCATTTTCTCCCACCAGCTTATATACCTTAGCAGGAGACATT
CCTTCCGTATCTTTTACGCAGCGGTATTTTTCGATCAGTTTTTTCAATTCCGGTGATATTCTCATTTTAG
CCATACTCTTCCTTTTTCAATATTATTGAAGCATTTATCAGGGTTATTGTCTCATGAGCGGATACATATT
TGAATGTATTTAGAAAAATAAACAAATAGGGGTTCCGCGCACGAATTGGCCAGCGCTGCCATTTTTGGGG
TGAGGCCGTTCGCGGCCGAGGGGCGCAGCCCCTGGGGGGATGGGAGGCCCGCGTTAGCGGGCCGGGAGGG
TTCGAGAAGGGGGGGCACCCCCCTTCGGCGTGCGCGGTCACGCGCACAGGGCGCAGCCCTGGTTAAAAAC
AAGGTTTATAAATATTGGTTTAAAAGCAGGTTAAAAGACAGGTTAGCGGTGGCCGAAAAACGGGCGGAAA
CCCTTGCAAATGCTGGATTTTCTGCCTGTGGACAGCCCCTCAAATGTCAATAGGTGCGCCCCTCATCTGT
CAGCACTCTGCCCCTCAAGTGTCAAGGATCGCGCCCCTCATCTGTCAGTAGTCGCGCCCCTCAAGTGTCA
ATACCGCAGGGCACTTATCCCCAGGCTTGTCCACATCATCTGTGGGAAACTCGCGTAAAATCAGGCGTTT
TCGCCGATTTGCGAGGCTGGCCAGCTCCACGTCGCCGGCCGAAATCGAGCCTGCCCCTCATCTGTCAACG
CCGCGCCGGGTGAGTCGGCCCCTCAAGTGTCAACGTCCGCCCCTCATCTGTCAGTGAGGGCCAAGTTTTC
CGCGAGGTATCCACAACGCCGGCGGCCGCGGTGTCTCGCACACGGCTTCGACGGCGTTTCTGGCGCGTTT
GCAGGGCCATAGACGGCCGCCAGCCCAGCGGCGAGGGCAACCAGCCCGGTGAGCGTCGCAAAGGAGATCC
TGATCTGACTGATGGGCTGCCTGTATCGAGTGGTGATTTTGTGCCGAGCTGCCGGTCGGGGAGCTGTTGG
CTGGCTGGTGGCAGGATATATTGTGGTGTAAACAAATTGACGCTTAGACAACTTAATAACACATTGCGGA
CGTTTTTAATGTACTGGGGTGGATGCAGTGGGCCC
